Addgene plasmid #194815: MAC-C Sars-CoV-2 NSP13_P77L
Purpose: Sars-CoV-2 NSP13_P77L in MAC-C destination vector
Depositing lab: Markku Varjosalo. Depositing organization: University of Helsinki, Institute of Biotechnology. Publication: The comprehensive SARS-CoV-2 ‘hijackome’ knowledge base— reveals significant changes in host cell protein expression and activation by multiple SARS-CoV-2 variants. Varjosalo M, Huuskonen S, Liu X, Redchuk T, Salokas K, Lundberg R, Maljanen S, Belik M, Reinholm A, Kolehmainen P, Tripathi G, Laine P, Belanov S, Auvinen P, Vartiainen M, Laine L, Österlund P, Julkkunen I, Kakkola L. 10 May 2024, Research Square 10.21203/rs.3.rs-4322477/v1.
Backbone
  Vector backbone: MAC-tag-C (#108077)
  Vector type: Mammalian Expression
  Selectable markers: Hygromycin
Growth in bacteria
  Bacterial resistance: Ampicillin, 100 μg/mL
  Growth temperature: 37°C
  Growth strain: DH5alpha
  Copy number: High Copy
Gene/Insert
  Gene/Insert name: NSP13_P77L (alt name: NSP2 P77L)
  Species: Sars-CoV-2
  Mutation: P77L
  Entrez Gene: ORF1ab (a.k.a. GU280_gp01)
  Tag / fusion protein: MAC-C (C terminal on backbone)
Terms and licenses: Academic/Nonprofit Terms; Industry Terms
Depositor comments: Mutation in +1 localization. Please visit https://doi.org/10.21203/rs.3.rs-4322477/v1 for preprint.
How to cite: MAC-C Sars-CoV-2 NSP13_P77L was a gift from Markku Varjosalo (Addgene plasmid # 194815 ; http://n2t.net/addgene:194815 ; RRID:Addgene_194815)
