[The description below was written by a language model from this plasmid's Addgene catalogue record and pLannotate feature annotations shown in this document.]
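Description:
MAC-C Sars-CoV-2 NSP13_P77L is a mammalian expression plasmid built by placing a SARS-CoV-2 ORF1ab-derived coding sequence, the NSP13 region carrying a P77L substitution, into the MAC-tag-C Gateway destination backbone. It is maintained in E. coli as a high-copy plasmid through a ColE1/pUC-type origin and an ampicillin resistance gene. An f1 origin fragment and remnants of lac regulatory sequence are also annotated. The record lists "NSP2 P77L" as an alternative name, and a depositor comment says the mutation is "in +1 localization". Neither point is explained further, so the exact residue numbering should be checked against the sequence.

Expression is driven by the CMV enhancer and promoter, followed immediately by short tet operator-like matches. This suggests a tetracycline-regulatable CMV/TetO arrangement, although the catalogue fields do not state it. An attB1 remnant precedes the viral open reading frame, which the annotation tool matched to the homologous SARS-CoV replicase polyprotein. Downstream lies an E. coli birA-derived coding sequence, consistent with the C-terminal MAC tag on the backbone, and the unit ends at a bGH polyadenylation signal. A biotin ligase fused to the bait allows proximity-dependent biotinylation of nearby proteins.

An FRT site sits directly upstream of a hygromycin resistance gene with an SV40 poly(A) signal. This layout is typical of FLP-mediated integration into a genomic FRT landing site, where hygromycin selects for stable cell lines. The associated study mapped host protein interactions and changes caused by SARS-CoV-2 variant proteins, so this construct most likely served as a variant bait for interactome analysis. The sequence behind the feature table is labelled a partial NGS result.
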