Features (pLannotate 1.2.2; 23 found; start..end, strand, type, name):
      6..98      -  CDS            lacI (fragment): lac repressor; lacI; The lac repressor binds to the lac operator to inhibit transcription in E. coli. This inhibition can be relieved by adding lactose or isopropyl-β-D-thiogalactopyranoside (IPTG).
    281..869     -  rep_origin     ori: high-copy-number ColE1/pMB1/pBR322/pUC origin of replication
   1040..1900    -  CDS            AmpR: β-lactamase; bla; confers resistance to ampicillin, carbenicillin, and related antibiotics
   1901..2005    -  promoter       AmpR promoter: bla
   2064..2116    -  misc_feature   bom (fragment): basis of mobility region from pBR322
   2271..2650    +  enhancer       CMV enhancer: human cytomegalovirus immediate early enhancer
   2651..2854    +  promoter       CMV promoter: human cytomegalovirus (CMV) immediate early promoter
   2856..2875    +  promoter       PLtetO-1 promoter (fragment): modified phage lambda PL promoter with tet operator sites (Lutz and Bujard, 1997)
   2877..2896    +  promoter       PLtetO-1 promoter (fragment): modified phage lambda PL promoter with tet operator sites (Lutz and Bujard, 1997)
   2904..2937    +  promoter       TRE3GV promoter (fragment): 3rd-generation Tet-responsive promoter that can be activated by binding of Tet-On® 3G, optimized for retroviral and lentiviral vectors
   3073..3090    +  protein_bind   attB1 (fragment): mutant version of attB; core recombination site for the Gateway® BP reaction BP Clonase™
   3099..4964    +  CDS            rep (fragment): R1AB_SARS - Experimental evidence at protein level: Swiss-Prot protein existence level 1. [2'-O-methyltransferase]: Methyltransferase that mediates mRNA cap 2'-O-ribose methylation to the 5'-cap structure of viral mRNAs. N7-methyl guanosine cap is a prerequisite for binding of nsp16. Therefore plays an essential role in viral mRNAs cap methylation which is essential to evade immune system. From Severe acute respiratory syndrome coronavirus (SARS-CoV).
   5115..6074    +  CDS            birA: BIRA_ECOLI - Also known as bioR, dhbB. Experimental evidence at protein level: Swiss-Prot protein existence level 1. Acts both as a biotin--[acetyl-CoA-carboxylase] ligase and a biotin-operon repressor. In the presence of ATP, BirA activates biotin to form the BirA-biotinyl-5'-adenylate (BirA-bio-5'-AMP or holoBirA) complex. HoloBirA can either transfer the biotinyl moiety to the biotin carboxyl carrier protein (BCCP) subunit of acetyl-CoA carboxylase, or bind to the biotin operator site and inhibit transcription of the operon. From Escherichia coli (strain K12).
   6124..6348    +  polyA_signal   bGH poly(A) signal: bovine growth hormone polyadenylation signal
   6352..6373    +  promoter       SV40 promoter (fragment): SV40 enhancer and early promoter
   6394..6627    +  rep_origin     f1 ori (fragment) (sequence partly withheld): f1 bacteriophage origin of replication; arrow indicates direction of (+) strand synthesis
   6632..6679    +  protein_bind   FRT: FLP-mediated recombination occurs in the 8-bp core sequence TCTAGAAA (Turan and Bode, 2011). FLP recombinase from the Saccharomyces cerevisiae 2μ plasmid
   6687..7709    +  CDS            HygR: aminoglycoside phosphotransferase from E. coli; aph(4)-Ia; confers resistance to hygromycin
   7719..7844    +  CDS            ble (fragment): BLE_KLEPN - Experimental evidence at protein level: Swiss-Prot protein existence level 1. Binding protein with a strong affinity to the bleomycin family of antibiotics. Binds to CL990; an antimitotic-antibiotic compound. From Klebsiella pneumoniae.
   7839..7960    +  polyA_signal   SV40 poly(A) signal: SV40 polyadenylation signal
   8033..8049    -  protein_bind   lac operator: The lac repressor binds to the lac operator to inhibit transcription in E. coli. This inhibition can be relieved by adding lactose or isopropyl-β-D-thiogalactopyranoside (IPTG). lac repressor encoded by lacI
   8057..8087    -  promoter       lac promoter: promoter for the E. coli lac operon
   8102..8123    -  protein_bind   CAP binding site: CAP binding activates transcription in the presence of cAMP. E. coli catabolite activator protein
>Addgene plasmid #194815 | MAC-C Sars-CoV-2 NSP13_P77L | addgene full sequence | sequence record 386057 | Addgene Partial NGS Result
TGCGCTCACTGCCCGCTTTCCAGTCGGGAAACCTGTCGTGCCAGCTGCATTAATGAATCGGCCAACGCGC
GGGGAGAGGCGGTTTGCGTATTGGGCGCTCTTCCGCTTCCTCGCTCACTGACTCGCTGCGCTCGGTCGTT
CGGCTGCGGCGAGCGGTATCAGCTCACTCAAAGGCGGTAATACGGTTATCCACAGAATCAGGGGATAACG
CAGGAAAGAACATGTGAGCAAAAGGCCAGCAAAAGGCCAGGAACCGTAAAAAGGCCGCGTTGCTGGCGTT
TTTCCATAGGCTCCGCCCCCCTGACGAGCATCACAAAAATCGACGCTCAAGTCAGAGGTGGCGAAACCCG
ACAGGACTATAAAGATACCAGGCGTTTCCCCCTGGAAGCTCCCTCGTGCGCTCTCCTGTTCCGACCCTGC
CGCTTACCGGATACCTGTCCGCCTTTCTCCCTTCGGGAAGCGTGGCGCTTTCTCATAGCTCACGCTGTAG
GTATCTCAGTTCGGTGTAGGTCGTTCGCTCCAAGCTGGGCTGTGTGCACGAACCCCCCGTTCAGCCCGAC
CGCTGCGCCTTATCCGGTAACTATCGTCTTGAGTCCAACCCGGTAAGACACGACTTATCGCCACTGGCAG
CAGCCACTGGTAACAGGATTAGCAGAGCGAGGTATGTAGGCGGTGCTACAGAGTTCTTGAAGTGGTGGCC
TAACTACGGCTACACTAGAAGAACAGTATTTGGTATCTGCGCTCTGCTGAAGCCAGTTACCTTCGGAAAA
AGAGTTGGTAGCTCTTGATCCGGCAAACAAACCACCGCTGGTAGCGGTGGTTTTTTTGTTTGCAAGCAGC
AGATTACGCGCAGAAAAAAAGGATCTCAAGAAGATCCTTTGATCTTTTCTACGGGGTCTGACGCTCAGTG
GAACGAAAACTCACGTTAAGGGATTTTGGTCATGAGATTATCAAAAAGGATCTTCACCTAGATCCTTTTA
AATTAAAAATGAAGTTTTAAATCAATCTAAAGTATATATGAGTAAACTTGGTCTGACAGTTACCAATGCT
TAATCAGTGAGGCACCTATCTCAGCGATCTGTCTATTTCGTTCATCCATAGTTGCCTGACTCCCCGTCGT
GTAGATAACTACGATACGGGAGGGCTTACCATCTGGCCCCAGTGCTGCAATGATACCGCGAGACCCACGC
TCACCGGCTCCAGATTTATCAGCAATAAACCAGCCAGCCGGAAGGGCCGAGCGCAGAAGTGGTCCTGCAA
CTTTATCCGCCTCCATCCAGTCTATTAATTGTTGCCGGGAAGCTAGAGTAAGTAGTTCGCCAGTTAATAG
TTTGCGCAACGTTGTTGCCATTGCTACAGGCATCGTGGTGTCACGCTCGTCGTTTGGTATGGCTTCATTC
AGCTCCGGTTCCCAACGATCAAGGCGAGTTACATGATCCCCCATGTTGTGCAAAAAAGCGGTTAGCTCCT
TCGGTCCTCCGATCGTTGTCAGAAGTAAGTTGGCCGCAGTGTTATCACTCATGGTTATGGCAGCACTGCA
TAATTCTCTTACTGTCATGCCATCCGTAAGATGCTTTTCTGTGACTGGTGAGTACTCAACCAAGTCATTC
TGAGAATAGTGTATGCGGCGACCGAGTTGCTCTTGCCCGGCGTCAATACGGGATAATACCGCGCCACATA
GCAGAACTTTAAAAGTGCTCATCATTGGAAAACGTTCTTCGGGGCGAAAACTCTCAAGGATCTTACCGCT
GTTGAGATCCAGTTCGATGTAACCCACTCGTGCACCCAACTGATCTTCAGCATCTTTTACTTTCACCAGC
GTTTCTGGGTGAGCAAAAACAGGAAGGCAAAATGCCGCAAAAAAGGGAATAAGGGCGACACGGAAATGTT
GAATACTCATACTCTTCCTTTTTCAATATTATTGAAGCATTTATCAGGGTTATTGTCTCATGAGCGGATA
CATATTTGAATGTATTTAGAAAAATAAACAAATAGGGGTTCCGCGCACATTTCCCCGAAAAGTGCCACCT
GACGTCGACGGATCGGGAGATCTCCCGATCCCCTATGGTGCACTCTCAGTACAATCTGCTCTGATGCCGC
ATAGTTAAGCCAGTATCTGCTCCCTGCTTGTGTGTTGGAGGTCGCTGAGTAGTGCGCGAGCAAAATTTAA
GCTACAACAAGGCAAGGCTTGACCGACAATTGCATGAAGAATCTGCTTAGGGTTAGGCGTTTTGCGCTGC
TTCGCGATGTACGGGCCAGATATACGCGTTGACATTGATTATTGACTAGTTATTAATAGTAATCAATTAC
GGGGTCATTAGTTCATAGCCCATATATGGAGTTCCGCGTTACATAACTTACGGTAAATGGCCCGCCTGGC
TGACCGCCCAACGACCCCCGCCCATTGACGTCAATAATGACGTATGTTCCCATAGTAACGCCAATAGGGA
CTTTCCATTGACGTCAATGGGTGGAGTATTTACGGTAAACTGCCCACTTGGCAGTACATCAAGTGTATCA
TATGCCAAGTACGCCCCCTATTGACGTCAATGACGGTAAATGGCCCGCCTGGCATTATGCCCAGTACATG
ACCTTATGGGACTTTCCTACTTGGCAGTACATCTACGTATTAGTCATCGCTATTACCATGGTGATGCGGT
TTTGGCAGTACATCAATGGGCGTGGATAGCGGTTTGACTCACGGGGATTTCCAAGTCTCCACCCCATTGA
CGTCAATGGGAGTTTGTTTTGGCACCAAAATCAACGGGACTTTCCAAAATGTCGTAACAACTCCGCCCCA
TTGACGCAAATGGGCGGTAGGCGTGTACGGTGGGAGGTCTATATAAGCAGAGCTCTCCCTATCAGTGATA
GAGATCTCCCTATCAGTGATAGAGATCGTCGACGAGCTCGTTTAGTGAACCGTCAGATCGCCTGGAGACG
CCATCCACGCTGTTTTGACCTCCATAGAAGACACCGGGACCGATCCAGCCTCCGGACTCTAGCGTTTAAA
CTTAAGCTTGGTACCGAGCTCGGATCCACTAGTCCAGTGTGGTGGAATTCTGCAGATATCAACAAGTTTG
TACAAAAAAGTTGGCATGGCCGTGGGCGCTTGCGTGCTGTGCAACTCTCAGACCAGCCTGAGATGTGGAG
CTTGCATCCGCAGGCCTTTCCTGTGCTGCAAGTGCTGCTACGACCACGTGATCAGCACCTCCCACAAGCT
GGTGCTGTCCGTGAACCCATACGTGTGCAACGCTCCTGGTTGTGACGTGACTGACGTGACCCAGCTGTAC
CTGGGCGGAATGAGCTACTACTGCAAGTCCCACAAGCTCCCTATCAGCTTCCCACTGTGCGCTAACGGCC
AGGTGTTCGGACTGTACAAGAACACCTGCGTGGGCTCCGACAACGTGACCGACTTCAACGCCATCGCTAC
CTGCGACTGGACCAACGCCGGAGACTACATCCTGGCTAACACCTGCACCGAAAGGCTGAAGCTGTTCGCC
GCTGAGACCCTGAAGGCCACCGAGGAAACCTTCAAGCTGTCTTACGGTATCGCTACCGTGCGTGAGGTGC
TGTCTGACCGCGAACTGCACCTGTCTTGGGAAGTGGGCAAGCCAAGACCACCCCTGAACCGTAACTACGT
GTTCACCGGATACAGGGTGACCAAGAACAGCAAGGTGCAGATCGGAGAGTACACCTTCGAAAAGGGAGAC
TACGGTGACGCCGTGGTGTACAGAGGAACCACCACCTACAAGCTGAACGTGGGTGACTACTTCGTGCTGA
CCTCCCACACCGTGATGCCACTGTCTGCTCCCACCCTGGTGCCTCAGGAACACTACGTGCGCATCACCGG
ACTGTACCCAACCCTGAACATCTCCGACGAGTTCAGCTCCAACGTGGCCAACTACCAGAAAGTGGGCATG
CAGAAGTACTCCACCCTGCAGGGACCTCCAGGTACCGGCAAGTCTCACTTCGCCATCGGTCTGGCTCTGT
ACTACCCCTCTGCCCGTATCGTGTACACTGCTTGTTCTCACGCTGCTGTGGATGCTCTGTGCGAGAAGGC
TCTGAAGTACCTGCCTATCGACAAGTGCTCCCGCATCATCCCAGCCAGAGCTCGTGTGGAATGCTTCGAC
AAGTTCAAGGTGAACTCTACCCTGGAGCAGTACGTGTTCTGCACCGTGAACGCCCTGCCTGAAACCACCG
CTGACATCGTGGTGTTCGACGAGATCAGCATGGCCACCAACTACGACCTGTCTGTGGTGAACGCTAGACT
GAGGGCTAAGCACTACGTGTACATCGGTGACCCAGCTCAGCTGCCTGCTCCTCGTACCCTGCTGACCAAG
GGCACCCTGGAGCCAGAATACTTCAACAGCGTGTGCCGCCTGATGAAGACCATCGGTCCAGACATGTTCC
TGGGTACCTGCCGCCGCTGCCCTGCTGAAATCGTGGACACCGTGTCTGCTCTGGTGTACGACAACAAGCT
GAAGGCCCACAAGGACAAGAGCGCCCAGTGCTTCAAGATGTTCTACAAGGGAGTGATCACCCACGACGTG
TCTAGCGCCATCAACAGGCCCCAGATCGGTGTGGTGCGCGAGTTCCTGACCAGGAACCCCGCCTGGAGAA
AGGCCGTGTTCATCTCCCCTTACAACTCTCAGAACGCCGTGGCTTCCAAGATCCTGGGTCTGCCTACCCA
GACCGTGGACTCCTCTCAGGGCTCTGAATACGACTACGTGATCTTCACCCAGACCACCGAGACCGCCCAC
AGCTGCAACGTGAACAGGTTCAACGTGGCCATCACCAGAGCTAAAGTGGGAATCCTGTGCATCATGAGCG
ACAGAGACCTGTACGACAAGCTGCAGTTCACCTCCCTGGAGATCCCCCGCAGGAACGTGGCTACCCTGCA
GTACCCAACTTTCTTGTACAAAGTGGTTGATATCAAGGCCGCCGACATCACCAGCCTGTACAAGAAAGTG
GGGTGGAGCCATCCCCAGTTCGAGAAGGGCGGAGGATCTGGCGGCGGAAGCGGCGGAGGAAGCTGGTCCC
ACCCTCAGTTTGAGAAAGGCACCGAGCTGGGCAGCACCATGGCCAGCTACCCCTACGACGTGCCCGACTA
CGCCAAGGACAACACCGTGCCCCTGAAGCTGATCGCCCTGCTGGCCAACGGCGAGTTCCACTCTGGCGAG
CAGCTGGGCGAGACACTGGGCATGAGCAGAGCCGCCATCAACAAGCACATCCAGACCCTGCGGGACTGGG
GCGTGGACGTGTTCACAGTGCCCGGCAAGGGCTACAGCCTGCCCGAGCCCATCCAGCTGCTGAACGCCAA
GCAGATCCTGGGCCAGCTGGATGGCGGATCTGTGGCCGTGCTGCCCGTGATCGACAGCACCAACCAGTAT
CTGCTCGACCGGATCGGCGAGCTGAAGTCCGGCGACGCCTGTATCGCCGAGTACCAGCAGGCCGGCAGAG
GCGGCAGGGGCAGAAAGTGGTTCAGCCCCTTCGGCGCCAACCTGTACCTGAGCATGTTCTGGAGACTGGA
ACAGGGCCCAGCCGCCGCTATTGGCCTGAGCCTGGTCATCGGCATCGTGATGGCCGAGGTGCTGCGGAAG
CTGGGCGCCGACAAAGTGCGCGTGAAGTGGCCCAACGACCTGTATCTGCAGGACCGGAAGCTGGCCGGCA
TCCTGGTGGAACTGACCGGCAAAACAGGCGACGCCGCCCAGATCGTGATCGGCGCTGGCATCAACATGGC
CATGCGGCGGGTGGAAGAGAGCGTGGTCAACCAGGGCTGGATCACCCTGCAGGAAGCCGGCATCAACCTG
GACCGGAACACCCTGGCCGCCATGCTGATCAGAGAGCTGAGAGCCGCCCTGGAACTGTTCGAGCAGGAAG
GCCTGGCCCCCTACCTGAGCAGATGGGAGAAGCTGGACAACTTCATCAACCGGCCCGTGAAACTGATCAT
CGGCGACAAAGAGATCTTCGGCATCAGCCGGGGCATCGACAAGCAGGGGGCCCTGCTCCTGGAACAGGAC
GGCATCATCAAGCCCTGGATGGGCGGCGAGATCAGCCTGCGGAGCGCCGAGAAGTGATGACTCGAGTCTA
GAGGGCCCGTTTAAACCCGCTGATCAGCCTCGACTGTGCCTTCTAGTTGCCAGCCATCTGTTGTTTGCCC
CTCCCCCGTGCCTTCCTTGACCCTGGAAGGTGCCACTCCCACTGTCCTTTCCTAATAAAATGAGGAAATT
GCATCGCATTGTCTGAGTAGGTGTCATTCTATTCTGGGGGGTGGGGTGGGGCAGGACAGCAAGGGGGAGG
ATTGGGAAGACAATAGCAGGCATGCTGGGGATGCGGTGGGCTCTATGGCTTCTGAGGCGGAAAGAACCAG
CTGGGGCTCTAGGGGGTATCCCC
[124 nt withheld, positions 6394-6517]
C
[91 nt withheld, positions 6519-6609]
AGGGTGATGGTTCACGTACCTAGAAGTTCCTATTCCGAAGTTCCTATTCTCTAGAAAGTATAGGAACTTC
CTTGGCCAAAAAGCCTGAACTCACCGCGACGTCTGTCGAGAAGTTTCTGATCGAAAAGTTCGACAGCGTC
TCCGACCTGATGCAGCTCTCGGAGGGCGAAGAATCTCGTGCTTTCAGCTTCGATGTAGGAGGGCGTGGAT
ATGTCCTGCGGGTAAATAGCTGCGCCGATGGTTTCTACAAAGATCGTTATGTTTATCGGCACTTTGCATC
GGCCGCGCTCCCGATTCCGGAAGTGCTTGACATTGGGGAATTCAGCGAGAGCCTGACCTATTGCATCTCC
CGCCGTGCACAGGGTGTCACGTTGCAAGACCTGCCTGAAACCGAACTGCCCGCTGTTCTGCAGCCGGTCG
CGGAGGCCATGGATGCGATCGCTGCGGCCGATCTTAGCCAGACGAGCGGGTTCGGCCCATTCGGACCGCA
AGGAATCGGTCAATACACTACATGGCGTGATTTCATATGCGCGATTGCTGATCCCCATGTGTATCACTGG
CAAACTGTGATGGACGACACCGTCAGTGCGTCCGTCGCGCAGGCTCTCGATGAGCTGATGCTTTGGGCCG
AGGACTGCCCCGAAGTCCGGCACCTCGTGCACGCGGATTTCGGCTCCAACAATGTCCTGACGGACAATGG
CCGCATAACAGCGGTCATTGACTGGAGCGAGGCGATGTTCGGGGATTCCCAATACGAGGTCGCCAACATC
TTCTTCTGGAGGCCGTGGTTGGCTTGTATGGAGCAGCAGACGCGCTACTTCGAGCGGAGGCATCCGGAGC
TTGCAGGATCGCCGCGGCTCCGGGCGTATATGCTCCGCATTGGTCTTGACCAACTCTATCAGAGCTTGGT
TGACGGCAATTTCGATGATGCAGCTTGGGCGCAGGGTCGATGCGACGCAATCGTCCGATCCGGAGCCGGG
ACTGTCGGGCGTACACAAATCGCCCGCAGAAGCGCGGCCGTCTGGACCGATGGCTGTGTAGAAGTACTCG
CCGATAGTGGAAACCGACGCCCCAGCACTCGTCCGAGGGCAAAGGAATAGCACGTACTACGAGATTTCGA
TTCCACCGCCGCCTTCTATGAAAGGTTGGGCTTCGGAATCGTTTTCCGGGACGCCGGCTGGATGATCCTC
CAGCGCGGGGATCTCATGCTGGAGTTCTTCGCCCACCCCAACTTGTTTATTGCAGCTTATAATGGTTACA
AATAAAGCAATAGCATCACAAATTTCACAAATAAAGCATTTTTTTCACTGCATTCTAGTTGTGGTTTGTC
CAAACTCATCAATGTATCTTATCATGTCTGTATACCGTCGACCTCTAGCTAGAGCTTGGCGTAATCATGG
TCATAGCTGTTTCCTGTGTGAAATTGTTATCCGCTCACAATTCCACACAACATACGAGCCGGAAGCATAA
AGTGTAAAGCCTGGGGTGCCTAATGAGTGAGCTAACTCACATTAATTGCGT
